>Addgene plasmid #26119 | pRK-ATF4 111-351 | addgene partial sequence | sequence record 32188 | 26119 with hATF-F (TCCCAAACCTTACGATCCTC)
GAACTGGATAAGAAGCTGAAAAAAATGGAGCAAAACAAGACAGCAGCCACTAGGTACCGCCAGAAGAAGA
GGGCGGAGCAGGAGGCTCTTACTGGTGAGTGCAAAGAGCTGGAAAAGAAGAACGAGGCTCTAAAAGAGAG
GGCGGATTCCCTGGCCAAGGAGATCCAGTACCTGAAAGATTTGATAGAAGAGGTCCGCAAGGCAAGGGGG
AAGAAAAGGGTCCCCTAGGCGGCCGCTCGAGCATGCATCTAGAGGGCCCTATTCTATAGTGTCACCTAAA
TGCTAGAGCTCGCTGATCAGCCTCGACTGTGCCTTCTAGTTGCCAGCCATCTGTTGTTTGCCCCTCCCCC
GTGCCTTCCTTGACCCTGGAAGGTGCCACTCCCACTGTCCTTTCCTAATAAAATGAGGAAATTGCATCGC
ATTGTCTGAGTAGGTGTCATTCTATTCTGGGGGGTGGGGTGGGGCAGGACAGCAAGGGGGAGGATTGGGA
AGACAATAGCAGGCATGCTGGGGATGCGGTGGGCTCTATGGCTTCTGAGGCGGAAAGAACCAGCTGGGGC
TCTAGGGGGTATCCCC
[124 nt withheld, positions 577-700]
C
[91 nt withheld, positions 702-792]
A
[49 nt withheld, positions 794-842]
CCTTTGACGTTGGAGTCCACGTTCTTT
[37 nt withheld, positions 870-906]
ACCCTATCTCGGTCTATTCTTTTGA
