>Addgene plasmid #26119 | pRK-ATF4 111-351 | addgene partial sequence | sequence record 32189 | 26119 with hATF4-R (agggatcatggcaacgtaag)
CTTCATGATATCCACCTTCACTGGCCCAGCCTCTAAACTAAAGGAATGATCTGGAGTGGAGGACAGGCAC
CCCTGGGGAAAGGGGAAGAGGTTGTAAGAAGGTGAAGGGGGCAACCTGGTCGGGTTTTGTTAAACTTTCT
GGGAGATGGCCAATTGGGTTCACCGTCTGGGGGGGCTGCTTATTAGTCTCCTGGACTAGGGGGGCAAAGA
GATCACAAGTGTCATCCAACGTGGTCAGAAGGTCGGTCGACCCCTTGTCATCGTCGTCCTTGTAGTCCAT
GGCGGCAAGCTTAGAACCGAGGTGCAGTTGGACCTGGGAGTGGACACCTGTGGAGAGAAAGGCAAAGTGG
ATGTTATTCTATAGTGTCACCTAAATCGTATGTGTATGATACATAAGGTTATGTATTAATTGTAGCCGCG
TTCTAACGAAGCCAAGGGGGTGGGCCTATAGACTCTATAGGCGGTACTTACGTCACTCTTGGCACGGGGA
ATCCGCGTTCCAATGCACCGTTCCCGGCCGCGGAGGCTGGATCGGTCCCGGTGTCTTCTATGGAGGTCAA
AACAGCGTGGATGGCGTCTCCAGGCGATCTGACGGTTCACTAAACGAGCTCTGCTTATATAGACCTCCCA
CCGTACACGCCTACCGCCCATTTGCGTCAATGGGGCGGAGTTGTTACGACATTTTGGAAAGTCCCGTTGA
TTTTGGTGCCAAAACAAACTCCCATTGACGTCAATGGGGTGGAGACTTGGAAATCCCCGTGAGTCAAACC
GCTATCCACGCCCATTGATGTACTGCCAAAACCGCATCACCATGGTAATAGCGATGACTAATACGTAGAT
GTACTGCCAAGTAGGAAAGTCCCATAAGGTCATGTACTGGGCATAATG
