>Addgene plasmid #26119 | pRK-ATF4 111-351 | addgene partial sequence | sequence record 32190 | 26119 with M13_Forward20
GGATGGGCGGAGTTAGGGGCGGGACTATGGTTGCTGACTAATTGAGATGCATGCTTTGCATACTTCTGCC
TGCTGGGGAGCCTGGGGACTTTCCACACCTGGTTGCTGACTAATTGAGATGCATGCTTTGCATACTTCTG
CCTGCTGGGGAGCCTGGGGACTTTCCACACCCTAACTGACACACATTCCACAGCTGGTTCTTTCCGCCTC
AGAAGGTACCTAACCAAGTTCCTCTTTCAGAGGTTATTTCAGGCCATGGTGCTGCGCCGAATTAATTCCC
GATCCAGACATGATAAGATACATTGATGAGTTTGGACAAACCACAACTAGAATGCAGTGAAAAAAATGCT
TTATTTGTGAAATTTGTGATGCTATTGCTTTATTTGTAACCATTATAAGCTGCAATAAACAAGTTGGGCC
ATGGCGGCCATCGATTGAATTCGAGCTCGGTACCCGGGGATCCTCGACGGTATACAGACATGATAAGATA
CATTGATGAGTTTGGACAAACCACAACTAGAATGCAGTGAAAAAAATGCTTTATTTGTGAAATTTGTGAT
GCTATTGCTTTATTTGTAACCATTATAAGCTGCAATAAACAAGTTGGGGTGGGCGAAGAACTCCAGCATG
AGATCCCCGCGCTGGAGGATCATCCAGCCGGCGTCCCGGAAAACGATTCCGAAGCCCAACCTTTCATAGA
AAGCGGCGGTGGAATCGAAATCTCGTGATGGCAGGTTGGGCGTCGCTTGGTCGGTCATTTCGAA
