>Addgene plasmid #26119 | pRK-ATF4 111-351 | addgene partial sequence | sequence record 32191 | 26119 with SV40pA-R
TTGGTCGGTCATTTCGAACCCCAGAGTCCCGCTCAGAAGAACTCGTCAAGAAGGCGATAGAAGGCGATGC
GCTGCGAATCGGGAGCGGCGATACCGTAAAGCACGAGGAAGCGGTCAGCCCATTCGCCGCCAAGCTCTTC
AGCAATATCACGGGTAGCCAACGCTATGTCCTGATAGCGGTCCGCCACACCCAGCCGGCCACAGTCGATG
AATCCAGAAAAGCGGCCATTTTCCACCATGATATTCGGCAAGCAGGCATCGCCATGGGTCACGACGAGAT
CCTCGCCGTCGGGCATGCGCGCCTTGAGCCTGGCGAACAGTTCGGCTGGCGCGAGCCCCTGATGCTCTTC
GTCCAGATCATCCTGATCGACAAGACCGGCTTCCATCCGAGTACGTGCTCGCTCGATGCGATGTTTCGCT
TGGTGGTCGAATGGGCAGGTAGCCGGATCAAGCGTATGCAGCCGCCGCATTGCATCAGCCATGATGGATA
CTTTCTCGGCAGGAGCAAGGTGAGATGACAGGAGATCCTGCCCCGGCACTTCGCCCAATAGCAGCCAGTC
CCTTCCCGCTTCAGTGACAACGTCGAGCACAGCTGCGCAAGGAACGCCCGTCGTGGCCAGCCACGATAGC
CGCGCTGCCTCGTCCTGCAGTTCATTCAGGGCACCGGACAGGTCGGTCTTGACAAAAAGAACCGGGCGCC
CCTGCGCTGACAGCCGGAACACGGCGGCATCAGAGCAGCCGATTGTCTGTTGTGCCCAGTCATATCCGAA
TAGCCTCTCCACCCAAGCGGCCGGAGATCCTGCTGCATCATCTGTCATCTGG
