[The description below was written by a language model from this plasmid's Addgene catalogue record.]
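Description:
pRK-ATF4 111-351 is a mammalian expression plasmid encoding an N-terminally truncated form of human ATF4 (also known as CREB-2), the stress-responsive bZIP transcription factor. It was built in a pRK5-derived backbone that previously carried A20 (TNFAIP3), with the ATF4 fragment placed between SalI and NotI sites, both of which remain intact so the insert can be excised or exchanged. The plasmid is maintained in E. coli at high copy number under ampicillin selection. No mammalian selection marker is listed.

The insert is about 720 bp and corresponds to residues 111 to 351 of ATF4, with amino acids 1 to 110 deleted. A FLAG epitope supplied by the backbone is fused to the N terminus, so the truncated protein can be detected or immunoprecipitated with anti-FLAG reagents. The record does not state the promoter or polyadenylation signal. pRK5-family vectors generally drive expression from a CMV promoter, but no feature table is available to confirm this here, and the listing of a BGH reverse primer for 3′ sequencing is the only hint about the downstream region.

The associated publication concerns how inhibitors of ER-associated degradation link ER stress to activation of the BH3-only protein NOXA in cancer cells. In that context, this deletion construct is most plausibly used in transient transfection experiments to map which regions of ATF4 are needed for its function, by comparing it with full-length or other truncated forms. The record itself does not spell out the specific assay.
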