Addgene plasmid #26119: pRK-ATF4 111-351
Depositing lab: Yihong Ye. Publication: ERAD inhibitors integrate ER stress with an epigenetic mechanism to activate BH3-only protein NOXA in cancer cells. Wang Q, Mora-Jensen H, Weniger MA, Perez-Galan P, Wolford C, Hai T, Ron D, Chen W, Trenkle W, Wiestner A, Ye Y. Proc Natl Acad Sci U S A. 2009 Feb 17. 106(7):2200-5. 10.1073/pnas.0807611106 PubMed 19164757.
Backbone
  Vector backbone: pRK5-A20 (TNFAIP3)
  Backbone manufacturer: Dr. Hongbin Shu
  Vector type: Mammalian Expression
Growth in bacteria
  Bacterial resistance: Ampicillin, 100 μg/mL
  Growth temperature: 37°C
  Growth strain: DH5alpha
  Copy number: High Copy
Gene/Insert
  Gene/Insert name: ATF4
  Species: H. sapiens (human)
  Insert size (bp): 720
  Mutation: aa's 1-110 have been deleted
  Entrez Gene: ATF4 (a.k.a. CREB-2, CREB2, TAXREB67, TXREB)
  Tag / fusion protein: FLAG (N terminal on backbone)
  Cloning method: Restriction Enzyme; 5′ cloning site SalI (not destroyed); 3′ cloning site NotI (not destroyed)
  Sequencing primers: 5′ unknown; 3′ BGH-rev
Terms and licenses: Academic/Nonprofit Terms; Industry Terms: Not Available to Industry
How to cite: pRK-ATF4 111-351 was a gift from Yihong Ye (Addgene plasmid # 26119 ; http://n2t.net/addgene:26119 ; RRID:Addgene_26119)
